Addgene plasmid #60100: 4MTL
Purpose: Bacterial expression for structure determination; may not be full ORF
Depositing lab: Cheryl Arrowsmith. Depositing organization: University of Toronto.
Backbone
  Vector backbone: pET28-MHL
  Vector type: Bacterial Expression
Growth in bacteria
  Bacterial resistance: Kanamycin, 50 μg/mL
  Growth temperature: 37°C
  Growth strain: DH5alpha
  Copy number: High Copy
Gene/Insert
  Gene/Insert name: METTL21C:PBC002-E06:C229066 (alt names: PDB ID: 4MTL; METTL21C)
  Species: H. sapiens (human)
  Insert size (bp): 729
  Mutation: See comments
  Entrez Gene: METTL21C (a.k.a. C13orf39)
  Promoter: T7
  Tag / fusion protein: 6xHis (N terminal on insert)
  Cloning method: Ligation Independent Cloning
  Sequencing primers: 5′ T7; 3′ T7 Terminal
Terms and licenses: Academic/Nonprofit Terms; Industry Terms: Not Available to Industry
How to cite: 4MTL was a gift from Cheryl Arrowsmith (Addgene plasmid # 60100 ; http://n2t.net/addgene:60100 ; RRID:Addgene_60100)
