[The description below was written by a language model from this plasmid's Addgene catalogue record.]
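Description:
4MTL is a bacterial expression plasmid built on the pET28-MHL backbone and made to produce a human METTL21C (also known as C13orf39) fragment for structure determination. Its name corresponds to the PDB entry for the resulting structure. The plasmid is selected with kanamycin and is listed as high copy. The record names DH5alpha as the propagation strain, a cloning host that lacks T7 RNA polymerase, so protein production would require a separate host that supplies that polymerase. The record does not name one.

The insert is a 729 bp human METTL21C coding segment introduced by ligation-independent cloning. The record cautions that it may not represent the full open reading frame, which is common for crystallography constructs whose boundaries are trimmed to a well-behaved domain. It also points to comments for mutation details, but those comments are not included here, so any sequence differences from the reference gene are unspecified. Expression is driven by the T7 promoter, and the protein carries an N-terminal 6xHis tag, which allows purification by immobilized metal affinity chromatography. The insert can be sequenced with standard T7 promoter and T7 terminator primers, which indicates that the cassette sits between these pET elements.

No feature table was provided, so the origin of replication, any lac operator or lacI repressor, and any protease cleavage site between the tag and the insert cannot be confirmed. The stated use is recombinant production of METTL21C protein in bacteria for structural work, and the same purified material could in principle support biochemical studies.
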