>Addgene plasmid #60100 | 4MTL | depositor partial sequence | sequence record 96058 | Insert DNA Sequence
GGTGGCTGGTTAGAGGCTGAGAAGAAGGGGGCTCCGCAGAAAGACAGCACCGGGGGAGTCCTAGAAGAAT
CCAACAAGATAGAACCATCTCTTCATAGCCTCCAGAAATTTGTTCCTACAGATTACGCCAGCTACACTCA
GGAGCATTATCGGTTTGCAGGAAAGGAGATTGTCATCCAGGAATCCATAGAGAGTTACGGAGCGGTGGTG
TGGCCAGGGGCTATGGCTTTGTGTCAATACTTGGAGGAACATGCCGAGGAATTGAATTTCCAAGATGCAA
AAATACTTGAAATTGGTGCCGGACCAGGCCTTGTTTCCATTGTGGCCAGTATTTTAGGAGCTCAAGTCAC
AGCAACAGATTTGCCTGATGTCCTGGGAAACCTTCAATACAATCTTTTAAAAAACACACTACAATGTACA
GCACATCTGCCTGAAGTGAAAGAACTGGTATGGGGGGAAGACCTGGACAAAAACTTTCCCAAGTCAGCTT
TTTACTATGATTACGTCCTAGCCTCAGATGTGGTCTACCATCACTACTTCCTGGACAAGCTGCTCACCAC
CATGGTGTACCTTTCCCAGCCAGGGACGGTGCTGCTTTGGGCAAACAAATTCAGGTTCAGCACCGACTAT
GAATTTTTAGATAAATTCAAGCAAGTTTTTGACACAACACTGTTGGCTGAATATCCAGAGTCATCAGTCA
AACTTTTTAAGGGGATACTAAAATGGGAC
