>Addgene plasmid #60100 | 4MTL | addgene partial sequence | sequence record 97155 | T7 5'-TAATACGACTCACTATAGGG-3'
TTTTGTTTACTTTAAGAAGGAGATATACCATGCATCATCATCATCATCACAGCAGCGGCAGAGAAAACTT
GTATTTCCAGGGCGGTGGCTGGTTAGAGGCTGAGAAGAAGGGGGCTCCGCAGAAAGACAGCACCGGGGGA
GTCCTAGAAGAATCCAACAAGATAGAACCATCTCTTCATAGCCTCCAGAAATTTGTTCCTACAGATTACG
CCAGCTACACTCAGGAGCATTATCGGTTTGCAGGAAAGGAGATTGTCATCCAGGAATCCATAGAGAGTTA
CGGAGCGGTGGTGTGGCCAGGGGCTATGGCTTTGTGTCAATACTTGGAGGAACATGCCGAGGAATTGAAT
TTCCAAGATGCAAAAATACTTGAAATTGGTGCCGGACCAGGCCTTGTTTCCATTGTGGCCAGTATTTTAG
GAGCTCAAGTCACAGCAACAGATTTGCCTGATGTCCTGGGAAACCTTCAATACAATCTTTTAAAAAACAC
ACTACAATGTACAGCACATCTGCCTGAAGTGAAAGAACTGGTATGGGGGGAAGACCTGGACAAAAACTTT
CCCAAGTCAGCTTTTTACTATGATTACGTCCTAGCCTCAGATGTGGTCTACCATCACTACTTCCTGGACA
AGCTGCTCACCACCATGGTGTACCTTTCCCAGCCAGGGACGGTGCTGCTTTGGGCAAACAAATTCAGGTT
CAGCACCGACTATGAA
