>Addgene plasmid #60100 | 4MTL | addgene partial sequence | sequence record 97156 | T7term 5'-GCTAGTTATTGCTCAGCGG-3'
CGGGCTTTGTTAGCAGCCGGATCTCAGTGGTGGTGGTGGTGGTGCTCGAGTGCGGCCGCAAGCTTCGTCA
TCAGTCCCATTTTAGTATCCCCTTAAAAAGTTTGACTGATGACTCTGGATATTCAGCCAACAGTGTTGTG
TCAAAAACTTGCTTGAATTTATCTAAAAATTCATAGTCGGTGCTGAACCTGAATTTGTTTGCCCAAAGCA
GCACCGTCCCTGGCTGGGAAAGGTACACCATGGTGGTGAGCAGCTTGTCCAGGAAGTAGTGATGGTAGAC
CACATCTGAGGCTAGGACGTAATCATAGTAAAAAGCTGACTTGGGAAAGTTTTTGTCCAGGTCTTCCCCC
CATACCAGTTCTTTCACTTCAGGCAGATGTGCTGTACATTGTAGTGTGTTTTTTAAAAGATTGTATTGAA
GGTTTCCCAGGACATCAGGCAAATCTGTTGCTGTGACTTGAGCTCCTAAAATACTGGCCACAATGGAAAC
AAGGCCTGGTCCGGCACCAATTTCAAGTATTTTTGCATCTTGGAAATTCAATTCCTCGGCATGTTCCTCC
AAGTATTGACACAAAGCCATAGCCCCTGGCCACACCACCGCTCCGTAACTCTCTATGGATTCCTGGATGA
CAATCTCCTTTCCTGCAAACCGATAATGCTCCTGAGTGTAGCTGGCGTAATCTGTAGGAACAAATTTCTG
GAGGCTATGAAGAGATGGTTCTATCTTGTTGGATTCTTCTAGGACT
